>Addgene plasmid #156925 | pD649-HAsp-IGDCC3-Fc(DAPA)-AviTag-6xHis | depositor full sequence | sequence record 302959 | Full Sequence
TTTCAATATTATTGAAGCATTTATCAGGGTTATTGTCTCATGAGCGGATACATATTTGAATGTATTTAGA
AAAATAAACAAATAGGGGTCAGTGTTACAACCAATTAACCAATTCTGAACATTATCGCGAGCCCATTTAT
ACCTGAATATGGCTCATAACACCCCTTGCTCATGACCAAAATCCCTTAACGTGAGTTACGCGCGCGTCGT
TCCACTGAGCGTCAGACCCCGTAGAAAAGATCAAAGGATCTTCTTGAGATCCTTTTTTTCTGCGCGTAAT
CTGCTGCTTGCAAACAAAAAAACCACCGCTACCAGCGGTGGTTTGTTTGCCGGATCAAGAGCTACCAACT
CTTTTTCCGAAGGTAACTGGCTTCAGCAGAGCGCAGATACCAAATACTGTTCTTCTAGTGTAGCCGTAGT
TAGCCCACCACTTCAAGAACTCTGTAGCACCGCCTACATACCTCGCTCTGCTAATCCTGTTACCAGTGGC
TGCTGCCAGTGGCGATAAGTCGTGTCTTACCGGGTTGGACTCAAGACGATAGTTACCGGATAAGGCGCAG
CGGTCGGGCTGAACGGGGGGTTCGTGCACACAGCCCAGCTTGGAGCGAACGACCTACACCGAACTGAGAT
ACCTACAGCGTGAGCTATGAGAAAGCGCCACGCTTCCCGAAGGGAGAAAGGCGGACAGGTATCCGGTAAG
CGGCAGGGTCGGAACAGGAGAGCGCACGAGGGAGCTTCCAGGGGGAAACGCCTGGTATCTTTATAGTCCT
GTCGGGTTTCGCCACCTCTGACTTGAGCGTCGATTTTTGTGATGCTCGTCAGGGGGGCGGAGCCTATGGA
AAAACGCCAGCAACGCGGCCTTTTTACGGTTCCTGGCCTTTTGCTGGCCTTTTGCTCACATGTTCTTTCC
TGCGTTATCCCCTGATTCTGTGGATAACCGTATTACCGCCTTTGAGTGAGCTGATACCGCTCGCCGCAGC
CGAACGACCGAGCGCAGCGAGTCAGTGAGCGAGGAAGCGGAAGGCGAGAGTAGGGAACTGCCAGGCATCA
AACTAAGCAGAAGGCCCCTGACGGATGGCCTTTTTGCGTTTCTACAAACTCTTTCTGTGTTGTAAAACGA
CGGCCAGTCTTAAGCTCGGGCCCCCTGGGCGGTTCTGATAACGAGTAATCGTTAATCCGCAAATAACGTA
AAAACCCGCTTCGGCGGGTTTTTTTATGGGGGGAGTTTAGGGAAAGAGCATTTGTCAGAATATTTAAGGG
CGCCTGTCACTTTGCTTGATATATGAGAATTATTTAACCTTATAAATGAGAAAAAAGCAACGCACTTTAA
ATAAGATACGTTGCTTTTTCGATTGATGAACACCTATAATTAAACTATTCATCTATTATTTATGATTTTT
TGTATATACAATATTTCTAGTTTGTTAAAGAGAATTAAGAAAATAAATCTCGAAAATAATAAAGGGAAAA
TCAGTTTTTGATATCAAAATTATACATGTCAACGATAATACAAAATATAATACAAACTATAAGATGTTAT
CAGTATTTATTATCATTTAGAATAAATTTTGTGTCGCCCTTAATTGTGAGCGGATAACAATTACGAGCTT
CATGCACAGTGGCGTTGACTCAATATTGGCCATTAGCCATATTATTCATTGGTTATATAGCATAAATCAA
TATTGGCTATTGGCCATTGCATACGTTGTATCTATATCATAATATGTACATTTATATTGGCTCATGTCCA
ATATGACCGCCATGTTGGCATTGATTATTGACTAGTTATTAATAGTAATCAATTACGGGGTCATTAGTTC
ATAGCCCATATATGGAGTTCCGCGTTACATAACTTACGGTAAATGGCCCGCCTGGCTGACCGCCCAACGA
CCCCCGCCCATTGACGTCAATAATGACGTATGTTCCCATAGTAACGCCAATAGGGACTTTCCATTGACGT
CAATGGGTGGAGTATTTACGGTAAACTGCCCACTTGGCAGTACATCAAGTGTATCATATGCCAAGTACGC
CCCCTATTGACGTCAATGACGGTAAATGGCCCGCCTGGCATTATGCCCAGTACATGACCTTATGGGACTT
TCCTACTTGGCAGTACATCTACGTATTAGTCATCGCTATTACCATGGTGATGCGGTTTTGGCAGTACATC
AATGGGCGTGGATAGCGGTTTGACTCACGGGGATTTCCAAGTCTCCACCCCATTGACGTCAATGGGAGTT
TGTTTTGGCACCAAAATCAACGGGACTTTCCAAAATGTCGTAACAACTCCGCCCCATTGACGCAAATGGG
CGGTAGGCGTGTACGGTGGGAGGTCTATATAAGCAGAGCTCGTTTAGTGAACCGTCAGATCGCCTGGAGA
CGCCATCCACGCTGTTTTGACCTCCATAGAAGACACCGGGACCGATCCAGCCTCCGCGGCCGGGAACGGT
GCATTGGAACGCGGATTCCCCGTGCCAAGAGTGACGTAAGTACCGCCTATAGAGTCTATAGGCCCACCCC
CTTGGCTTCGTTAGAACGCGGCTACAATTAATACATAACCTTATGTATCATACACATACGATTTAGGTGA
CACTATAGAATAACATCCACTTTGCCTTTCTCTCCACAGGTGTCCACTCCCAGGTCCAACTGCACCTCGG
TTCTATCGAAAACGCGCCTGCTAGCGCCACCATGAAGACCATCATTGCCCTGAGCTACATCTTCTGCCTG
GTGTTCGCTGCGGCCGCCTTGGGACATTCTGCTGAACTGGCTTTTGCCGTGGAACCCAGCGACGATGTTG
CTGTGCCTGGACAGCCTATCGTGCTGGATTGCAGAGTGGAAGGCACACCTCCTGTGCGGATCACATGGCG
GAAAAACGGCGTGGAACTGCCTGAGAGCACACACAGCACACTGCTGGCCAATGGCAGCCTGATGATCCGG
CACTTTAGACTGGAACCTGGCGGCTCTCCAAGCGACGAGGGCGATTATGAATGCGTGGCCCAGAACAGAT
TCGGCCTGGTGGTGTCCAGAAAGGCCAGAATTCAGGCCGCCACCATGAGCGATTTTCACGTGCACCCTCA
GGCCACAGTGGGCGAAGAAGGCGGAGTTGCCAGATTCCAGTGTCAGATCCACGGCCTGCCTAAGCCTCTG
ATCACCTGGGAGAAGAACAGAGTGCCCATCGACACCGACAACGAGAGATACACCCTGCTGCCTAAGGGCG
TGCTGCAGATTACAGGACTGAGAGCCGAGGATGGCGGCATCTTTCACTGCGTGGCCAGCAATATCGCCAG
CATCAGAATCTCTCACGGCGCCAGACTGACAGTGTCTGGATCTGGAAGCGGCGCCTACAAAGAACCTGCC
ATTCTCGTGGGCCCTGAGAATCTGACCCTGACAGTGCATCAGACCGCCGTGCTGGAATGTGTGGCCACCG
GAAATCCCAGACCTATCGTGTCTTGGAGCAGACTGGATGGCAGACCCATCGGCGTTGAGGGAATTCAGGT
GCTCGGCACCGGCAACCTGATCATCTCTGATGTGACCGTGCAGCACAGCGGCGTGTACGTGTGTGCTGCC
AATAGACCTGGCACCAGAGTGCGGAGAACAGCTCAGGGTAGACTGGTGGTTCAGGCCCCTGCCGAATTTG
TGCAGCACCCACAGTCTATCAGCAGACCTGCCGGCACCACCGCCATGTTTACATGTCAAGCTCAGGGCGA
GCCTCCTCCTCACGTGACATGGCTCAAAAATGGCCAAGTGCTCGGACCTGGTGGACACGTGCGGCTGAAG
AACAACAACAGCACCCTGACAATCAGCGGCATCGGACCTGAGGATGAGGCCATCTATCAGTGTGTGGCCG
AGAATTCTGCCGGCTCTAGCCAGGCTTCTGCTAGACTTACAGTGCTGTGGGCCGAAGGACTGCCCGGACC
TCCTAGAAATGTGCGGGCCGTGTCTGTGTCTAGCACCGAAGTCCGAGTTTCTTGGAGCGAGCCCCTGGCC
AACACCAAAGAAATCATCGGCTACGTGCTGCATATCCGGAAGGCCGCCGATCCTCCTGAGCTGGAATATC
AAGAGGCCGTGTCCAAGAGCACCTTCCAGCACCTGGTGTCCGATCTGGAACCTAGCACCGCCTACAGCTT
CTACATCAAGGCCTACACACCTAGAGGCGCCAGCTCTGCTTCTGTGCCTACACTGGCTTCTACACTGGGC
GAAGCTCCAGCTCCTCCACCTCTGTCTGTTAGAGTGCTGGGCTCTAGCTCTCTGCAGCTGCTTTGGGAAC
CTTGGCCTAGACTGGCTCAGCACGAAGGCGGCTTCAAGCTGTTTTACAGACCCGCCAGCAAGACCAGCTT
CACAGGCCCTATTCTGCTGCCTGGCACCGTGTCCAGCTACAATCTGTCTCAGCTGGACCCCACCGCCGTG
TACGAAGTGAAGCTGCTGGCCTACAATCAGCATGGCGACGGCAATGCCACCGTCAGATTTGTGTCTCTGA
GGGGCGCCTCTGAGAGAACAGCCCTGTCTCCTCCATGCGACTGCAGAAAAGAGGAAGCCGCCAATCAGAC
CAGCACCACCGGTGGCGCGCCGGGCGGCGACAAGACCCACACCTGCCCCCCCTGCCCAGCTCCAGAACTG
CTGGGAGGGCCTTCCGTGTTCCTGTTCCCCCCCAAGCCCAAGGACACCCTGATGATCAGCAGGACCCCCG
AGGTGACCTGCGTGGTGGTGGCCGTGTCCCACGAGGACCCAGAGGTGAAGTTCAACTGGTACGTGGACGG
CGTGGAGGTGCACAACGCCAAGACCAAGCCCAGAGAGGAGCAGTACAACAGCACCTACAGGGTGGTGTCC
GTGCTGACCGTGCTGCACCAGGACTGGCTGAACGGCAAAGAATACAAGTGCAAAGTCTCCAACAAGGCCC
TGGCTGCCCCAATCGAAAAGACAATCAGCAAGGCCAAGGGCCAGCCACGGGAGCCCCAGGTGTACACCCT
GCCCCCCAGCCGGGAGGAGATGACCAAGAACCAGGTGTCCCTGACCTGTCTGGTGAAGGGCTTCTACCCC
AGCGATATCGCCGTGGAGTGGGAGAGCAACGGCCAGCCCGAGAACAACTACAAGACCACCCCCCCAGTGC
TGGACAGCGACGGCAGCTTCTTCCTGTACAGCAAGCTGACCGTGGACAAGTCCAGGTGGCAGCAGGGCAA
CGTGTTCAGCTGCAGCGTGATGCACGAGGCCCTGCACAACCACTACACCCAGAAGTCCCTGAGCCTGAGC
CCCGGCGGCAGCGGTCTTAATGATATTTTCGAGGCTCAGAAGATTGAGTGGCATGAACACCACCACCATC
ACCACTAAGGCCGGCCTGTAGTCACTGGCACAACGCGTTACCCGGTAAGCCAATCGGGTATACACGGTCG
TCATACTGCAGACAGGGTTCTTCTACTTTGCAAGATAGTCTTGAGTAGTAAAATAAATAGATAGAGAAAA
TCAGCCTCGACTGTGCCTTCTAGTTGCCAGCCATCTGTTGTTTGCCCCTCCCCCGTGCCTTCCTTGACCC
TGGAAGGTGCCACTCCCACTGTCCTTTCCTAATAAAATGAGGAAATTGCATCACAACACTCAACCCTATC
TCGGTCTATTCTTTTGATTTATAAGGGATTTTGCCGATTTCGGCCTATTGGTTAAAAAATGAGCTGATTT
AACAAAAATTTAACGCGAATTAATTCTGTGGAATGTGTGTCAGTTAGGGTGTGGAAAGTCCCCAGGCTCC
CCAGCAGGCAGAAGTATGCAAAGCATGCATCTCAATTAGTCAGCAACCAGGTGTGGAAAGTCCCCAGGCT
CCCCAGCAGGCAGAAGTATGCAAAGCATGCATCTCAATTAGTCAGCAACCATAGTCCCGCCCCTAACTCC
GCCCATCCCGCCCCTAACTCCGCCCAGTTCCGCCCATTCTCCGCCCCATGGCTGACTAATTTTTTTTATT
TATGCAGAGGCCGAGGCCGCCTCTGCCTCTGAGCTATTCCAGAAGTAGTGAGGAGGCTTTTTTGGAGGCC
TAGGCTTTTGCAAAAAGCTCCCGGGAGCTTGTATATCCATTTTCGGATCTGATCAGCACGTGTTGACAAT
TAATCATCGGCATAGTATATCGGCATAGTATAATACGACAAGGTGAGGAACTAAACCATGACCGAGTACA
AGCCCACGGTGCGCCTCGCCACCCGCGACGACGTCCCCAGGGCCGTACGCACCCTCGCCGCCGCGTTCGC
CGACTACCCCGCCACGCGCCACACCGTCGATCCGGACCGCCACATCGAGCGGGTCACCGAGCTGCAAGAA
CTCTTCCTCACGCGCGTCGGGCTCGACATCGGCAAGGTGTGGGTCGCGGACGACGGCGCCGCGGTGGCGG
TCTGGACCACGCCGGAGAGCGTCGAAGCGGGGGCGGTGTTCGCCGAGATCGGCCCGCGCATGGCCGAGTT
GAGCGGTTCCCGGCTGGCCGCGCAGCAACAGATGGAAGGCCTCCTGGCGCCGCACCGGCCCAAGGAGCCC
GCGTGGTTCCTGGCCACCGTCGGCGTCTCGCCCGACCACCAGGGCAAGGGTCTGGGCAGCGCCGTCGTGC
TCCCCGGAGTGGAGGCGGCCGAGCGCGCCGGGGTGCCCGCCTTCCTGGAGACATCCGCGCCCCGCAACCT
CCCCTTCTACGAGCGGCTCGGCTTCACCGTCACCGCCGACGTCGAGGTGCCCGAAGGACCGCGCACCTGG
TGCATGACCCGCAAGCCCGGTGCCTGACACGTGCTACGAGATTTCGATTCCACCGCCGCCTTCTATGAAA
GGTTGGGCTTCGGAATCGTTTTCCGGGACGCCGGCTGGATGATCCTCCAGCGCGGGGATCTCATGCTGGA
GTTCTTCGCCCACCCCAACTTGTTTATTGCAGCTTATAATGGTTACAAATAAAGCAATAGCATCACAAAT
TTCACAAATAAAGCATTTTTTTCACTGCATTCTAGTTGTGGTTTGTCCAAACTCATCAATGTATCTTATC
ATGTCTGTATACCGTCGACCTCTAGCTAGAGCTTGGCGTAATCATGGTCATTACCAATGCTTAATCAGTG
AGGCACCTATCTCAGCGATCTGTCTATTTCGTTCATCCATAGTTGCCTGACTCCCCGTCGTGTAGATAAC
TACGATACGGGAGGGCTTACCATCTGGCCCCAGCGCTGCGATGATACCGCGAGAACCACGCTCACCGGCT
CCGGATTTATCAGCAATAAACCAGCCAGCCGGAAGGGCCGAGCGCAGAAGTGGTCCTGCAACTTTATCCG
CCTCCATCCAGTCTATTAATTGTTGCCGGGAAGCTAGAGTAAGTAGTTCGCCAGTTAATAGTTTGCGCAA
CGTTGTTGCCATCGCTACAGGCATCGTGGTGTCACGCTCGTCGTTTGGTATGGCTTCATTCAGCTCCGGT
TCCCAACGATCAAGGCGAGTTACATGATCCCCCATGTTGTGCAAAAAAGCGGTTAGCTCCTTCGGTCCTC
CGATCGTTGTCAGAAGTAAGTTGGCCGCAGTGTTATCACTCATGGTTATGGCAGCACTGCATAATTCTCT
TACTGTCATGCCATCCGTAAGATGCTTTTCTGTGACTGGTGAGTACTCAACCAAGTCATTCTGAGAATAG
TGTATGCGGCGACCGAGTTGCTCTTGCCCGGCGTCAATACGGGATAATACCGCGCCACATAGCAGAACTT
TAAAAGTGCTCATCATTGGAAAACGTTCTTCGGGGCGAAAACTCTCAAGGATCTTACCGCTGTTGAGATC
CAGTTCGATGTAACCCACTCGTGCACCCAACTGATCTTCAGCATCTTTTACTTTCACCAGCGTTTCTGGG
TGAGCAAAAACAGGAAGGCAAAATGCCGCAAAAAAGGGAATAAGGGCGACACGGAAATGTTGAATACTCA
TATTCTTCCTT
Features (pLannotate 1.2.2; 21 found; start..end, strand, type, name):
    119..143     -  CDS            KanR (fragment): aminoglycoside phosphotransferase; aph(3')-Ia; confers resistance to kanamycin
    254..842     +  rep_origin     ori: high-copy-number ColE1/pMB1/pBR322/pUC origin of replication
   1067..1084    +  terminator     rrnB T2 terminator (fragment): transcription terminator T2 from the E. coli rrnB gene
   1109..1128    -  CDS            lacZα (fragment): LacZα fragment of β-galactosidase; lacZ fragment
   1584..1600    +  protein_bind   lac operator: The lac repressor binds to the lac operator to inhibit transcription in E. coli. This inhibition can be relieved by adding lactose or isopropyl-β-D-thiogalactopyranoside (IPTG). lac repressor encoded by lacI
   1843..2146    +  enhancer       CMV enhancer: human cytomegalovirus immediate early enhancer
   2147..2350    +  promoter       CMV promoter: human cytomegalovirus (CMV) immediate early promoter
   2486..2529    +  intron         CMV intron (fragment): modified intron A from human cytomegalovirus
   2581..2599    +  promoter       SP6 promoter: promoter for bacteriophage SP6 RNA polymerase
   2603..2640    +  CDS            IgH signal sequence (fragment): signal sequence from the mouse immunoglobulin heavy chain variable region
   2749..4563    +  CDS            IGDCC3 (fragment): IGDC3_HUMAN - Also known as PUNC. Experimental evidence at transcript level: Swiss-Prot protein existence level 2. From Homo sapiens (Human).
   4579..5256    +  CDS            IGHG1 (fragment): IGHG1_HUMAN - Experimental evidence at protein level: Swiss-Prot protein existence level 1. Constant region of immunoglobulin heavy chains. Immunoglobulins, also known as antibodies, are membrane-bound or secreted glycoproteins produced by B lymphocytes. In the recognition phase of humoral immunity, the membrane-bound immunoglobulins serve as receptors which, upon binding of a specific antigen, trigger the clonal expansion and differentiation of B lymphocytes into immunoglobulins- secreting plasma cells. Secreted immunoglobulins mediate the effector phase of humoral immunity, which results in
   5471..5582    +  polyA_signal   bGH poly(A) signal: bovine growth hormone polyadenylation signal
   5583..5691    +  rep_origin     f1 ori (fragment): f1 bacteriophage origin of replication; arrow indicates direction of (+) strand synthesis
   5705..6034    +  promoter       SV40 promoter: SV40 enhancer and early promoter
   6082..6129    +  promoter       EM7 promoter: synthetic bacterial promoter&nbsp
   6148..6747    +  CDS            PuroR (fragment): puromycin N-acetyltransferase; pac from Streptomyces; confers resistance to puromycin
   6757..6882    +  CDS            ble (fragment): BLE_KLEPN - Experimental evidence at protein level: Swiss-Prot protein existence level 1. Binding protein with a strong affinity to the bleomycin family of antibiotics. Binds to CL990; an antimitotic-antibiotic compound. From Klebsiella pneumoniae.
   6877..6998    +  polyA_signal   SV40 poly(A) signal: SV40 polyadenylation signal
   7051..7911    -  CDS            AmpR: β-lactamase; bla; confers resistance to ampicillin, carbenicillin, and related antibiotics
   7914..89      -  promoter       AmpR promoter (fragment) (across the origin): bla
