[The description below was written by a language model from this plasmid's Addgene catalogue record and pLannotate feature annotations shown in this document.]
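Description:
pD649-HAsp-IGDCC3-Fc(DAPA)-AviTag-6xHis is a mammalian expression plasmid built on the pD649 backbone for producing a secreted, Fc-fused form of the extracellular domain of human IGDCC3 (also called PUNC), an immunoglobulin-superfamily cell-surface protein. It is maintained in E. coli at high copy through a ColE1/pUC-type origin and selected with ampicillin via an intact β-lactamase gene. The annotation also picks up short remnants of KanR, lacZα, an rrnB terminator and an f1 origin, which appear to be backbone fragments rather than functional parts.

Expression is driven by the CMV immediate-early enhancer and promoter, followed by a fragment of CMV intron A and an SP6 promoter that can serve for in vitro transcription or as a sequencing primer site. The open reading frame begins with a leader peptide: the name indicates a haemagglutinin signal peptide (HAsp), although the automated annotation matches this region partially to a mouse IgH signal sequence. This leader directs the protein into the secretory pathway. The 1,815 bp IGDCC3 ectodomain segment sits between preserved NotI and AscI sites and is fused at its C terminus to a human IgG1 Fc. The Fc carries the D265A and P329A (DAPA) substitutions, which are generally used to reduce Fc effector interactions. According to the record, an AviTag for site-specific BirA biotinylation and a 6xHis tag for metal-affinity purification follow the Fc, though neither is annotated in the feature table. A bGH polyadenylation signal ends the transcript.

A separate SV40/EM7 promoter cassette carries a puromycin resistance gene, annotated as a fragment, with an SV40 poly(A) signal, which could allow selection in mammalian cells. The plasmid belongs to a collection made for human IgSF interactome screening, and the depositor notes that some members may carry an IS4-like transposase insertion upstream of the CMV promoter.
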