Addgene plasmid #156925: pD649-HAsp-IGDCC3-Fc(DAPA)-AviTag-6xHis
Purpose: Mammalian expression of cell-surface protein extracellular domain fused to Fc(DAPA)-Avi-6xHis. Protein is secreted from cells.
Depositing lab: Chris Garcia. Depositing organization: Stanford University. Publication: A Human IgSF Cell-Surface Interactome Reveals a Complex Network of Protein-Protein Interactions. Wojtowicz WM, Vielmetter J, Fernandes RA, Siepe DH, Eastman CL, Chisholm GB, Cox S, Klock H, Anderson PW, Rue SM, Miller JJ, Glaser SM, Bragstad ML, Vance J, Lam AW, Lesley SA, Zinn K, Garcia KC. Cell. 2020 Aug 20;182(4):1027-1043.e17. doi: 10.1016/j.cell.2020.07.025. PubMed 32822567.
Backbone
  Vector backbone: pD649
  Backbone size w/o insert (bp): 6106
  Vector type: Mammalian Expression
Growth in bacteria
  Bacterial resistance: Ampicillin, 100 μg/mL
  Growth temperature: 37°C
  Growth strain: DH5alpha
  Copy number: High Copy
Gene/Insert
  Gene/Insert name: IGDCC3 (alt name: IGDC3)
  Species: H. sapiens (human)
  Insert size (bp): 1815
  Mutation: Fc region of human IgG contains D265A and P329A mutations (DAPA)
  Entrez Gene: IGDCC3 (a.k.a. PUNC, HsT18880)
  Promoter: CMV/SP6
  Tag / fusion protein: Fc(DAPA)-AviTag-6xHis (C terminal on backbone)
  Cloning method: Restriction Enzyme; 5′ cloning site GCGGCCGC (not destroyed); 3′ cloning site GGCGCGCC (not destroyed)
  Sequencing primers: 5′ ATTTAGGTGACACTATAG; 3′ CACGTACCAGTTGAACTTCACC
Resource information
  A portion of this plasmid was derived from a plasmid made by: synthesis by ThermoFisher
Terms and licenses: Academic/Nonprofit Terms; Industry Terms: Not Available to Industry
Depositor comments: Some plasmids in this collection may have an IS4-like element ISVsa5 family transposase upstream of the CMV promoter.
How to cite: pD649-HAsp-IGDCC3-Fc(DAPA)-AviTag-6xHis was a gift from Chris Garcia (Addgene plasmid # 156925 ; http://n2t.net/addgene:156925 ; RRID:Addgene_156925)
