>Addgene plasmid #156925 | pD649-HAsp-IGDCC3-Fc(DAPA)-AviTag-6xHis | depositor partial sequence | sequence record 302960 | insert (extracellular domain)
TTGGGACATTCTGCTGAACTGGCTTTTGCCGTGGAACCCAGCGACGATGTTGCTGTGCCTGGACAGCCTA
TCGTGCTGGATTGCAGAGTGGAAGGCACACCTCCTGTGCGGATCACATGGCGGAAAAACGGCGTGGAACT
GCCTGAGAGCACACACAGCACACTGCTGGCCAATGGCAGCCTGATGATCCGGCACTTTAGACTGGAACCT
GGCGGCTCTCCAAGCGACGAGGGCGATTATGAATGCGTGGCCCAGAACAGATTCGGCCTGGTGGTGTCCA
GAAAGGCCAGAATTCAGGCCGCCACCATGAGCGATTTTCACGTGCACCCTCAGGCCACAGTGGGCGAAGA
AGGCGGAGTTGCCAGATTCCAGTGTCAGATCCACGGCCTGCCTAAGCCTCTGATCACCTGGGAGAAGAAC
AGAGTGCCCATCGACACCGACAACGAGAGATACACCCTGCTGCCTAAGGGCGTGCTGCAGATTACAGGAC
TGAGAGCCGAGGATGGCGGCATCTTTCACTGCGTGGCCAGCAATATCGCCAGCATCAGAATCTCTCACGG
CGCCAGACTGACAGTGTCTGGATCTGGAAGCGGCGCCTACAAAGAACCTGCCATTCTCGTGGGCCCTGAG
AATCTGACCCTGACAGTGCATCAGACCGCCGTGCTGGAATGTGTGGCCACCGGAAATCCCAGACCTATCG
TGTCTTGGAGCAGACTGGATGGCAGACCCATCGGCGTTGAGGGAATTCAGGTGCTCGGCACCGGCAACCT
GATCATCTCTGATGTGACCGTGCAGCACAGCGGCGTGTACGTGTGTGCTGCCAATAGACCTGGCACCAGA
GTGCGGAGAACAGCTCAGGGTAGACTGGTGGTTCAGGCCCCTGCCGAATTTGTGCAGCACCCACAGTCTA
TCAGCAGACCTGCCGGCACCACCGCCATGTTTACATGTCAAGCTCAGGGCGAGCCTCCTCCTCACGTGAC
ATGGCTCAAAAATGGCCAAGTGCTCGGACCTGGTGGACACGTGCGGCTGAAGAACAACAACAGCACCCTG
ACAATCAGCGGCATCGGACCTGAGGATGAGGCCATCTATCAGTGTGTGGCCGAGAATTCTGCCGGCTCTA
GCCAGGCTTCTGCTAGACTTACAGTGCTGTGGGCCGAAGGACTGCCCGGACCTCCTAGAAATGTGCGGGC
CGTGTCTGTGTCTAGCACCGAAGTCCGAGTTTCTTGGAGCGAGCCCCTGGCCAACACCAAAGAAATCATC
GGCTACGTGCTGCATATCCGGAAGGCCGCCGATCCTCCTGAGCTGGAATATCAAGAGGCCGTGTCCAAGA
GCACCTTCCAGCACCTGGTGTCCGATCTGGAACCTAGCACCGCCTACAGCTTCTACATCAAGGCCTACAC
ACCTAGAGGCGCCAGCTCTGCTTCTGTGCCTACACTGGCTTCTACACTGGGCGAAGCTCCAGCTCCTCCA
CCTCTGTCTGTTAGAGTGCTGGGCTCTAGCTCTCTGCAGCTGCTTTGGGAACCTTGGCCTAGACTGGCTC
AGCACGAAGGCGGCTTCAAGCTGTTTTACAGACCCGCCAGCAAGACCAGCTTCACAGGCCCTATTCTGCT
GCCTGGCACCGTGTCCAGCTACAATCTGTCTCAGCTGGACCCCACCGCCGTGTACGAAGTGAAGCTGCTG
GCCTACAATCAGCATGGCGACGGCAATGCCACCGTCAGATTTGTGTCTCTGAGGGGCGCCTCTGAGAGAA
CAGCCCTGTCTCCTCCATGCGACTGCAGAAAAGAGGAAGCCGCCAATCAGACCAGCACCACCGGT
